Addgene plasmid #74170: pVEX-CC1
Purpose: protein expression of chicken DCTN1 p150Glued AA 217-548 (CC1) in bacteria
Depositing lab: Trina Schroer. Depositing organization: Johns Hopkins University and School of Medicine. Publication: Dynactin is required for microtubule anchoring at centrosomes. Quintyne NJ, Gill SR, Eckley DM, Crego CL, Compton DA, Schroer TA. J Cell Biol. 1999 Oct 18;147(2):321-34. 10.1083/jcb.147.2.321 PubMed 10525538.
Backbone
  Vector backbone: pVEX
  Backbone manufacturer: Nature Technology Corporation
  Backbone size w/o insert (bp): 4241
  Total vector size (bp): 5240
  Vector type: Bacterial Expression
Growth in bacteria
  Bacterial resistance: Ampicillin, 100 μg/mL
  Growth temperature: 37°C
  Growth strain: DH5alpha
  Copy number: Unknown
Gene/Insert
  Gene/Insert name: DCTN1 (alt name: Dynactin p150Glued)
  Species: G. gallus (chicken)
  Insert size (bp): 999
  Entrez Gene: DCTN1 (a.k.a. Chip150)
  Promoter: Inducible Tac promoter
  Tag / fusion protein: None
  Cloning method: Restriction Enzyme; 5′ cloning site XbaI (unknown if destroyed); 3′ cloning site EcoRI (unknown if destroyed)
  Sequencing primers: 5′ CGTGCCATGGAGGAAGAAAATCTGCGTTCC; 3′ CCGGGATCCTTACTGCTGCTGCTTCTCTGC
Terms and licenses: Academic/Nonprofit Terms; Industry Terms: Not Available to Industry
How to cite: pVEX-CC1 was a gift from Trina Schroer (Addgene plasmid # 74170 ; http://n2t.net/addgene:74170 ; RRID:Addgene_74170)
