[The description below was written by a language model from this plasmid's Addgene catalogue record.]
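Description:
pVEX-CC1 is a bacterial expression plasmid built on the pVEX backbone (about 4.2 kb without insert, roughly 5.2 kb in total) for producing a fragment of the dynactin subunit p150Glued in E. coli. It is selected with ampicillin. The record lists the copy number as unknown and does not name the origin of replication, and no feature table is provided, so other backbone elements cannot be described from the available information.

The insert is a 999 bp segment of chicken (Gallus gallus) DCTN1 encoding amino acids 217–548 of p150Glued, the region referred to as CC1, the first coiled-coil domain of the protein. It was placed in the vector by restriction cloning between XbaI and EcoRI sites, although it is not recorded whether those sites survived. Expression is driven by an inducible Tac promoter, a hybrid trp/lac promoter that is normally held off by the Lac repressor and switched on with IPTG, which allows cultures to be grown before protein production is triggered. No epitope or affinity tag is fused to the fragment, so the product is the untagged CC1 polypeptide and purification would have to rely on its intrinsic properties rather than on a tag.

The stated purpose is recombinant production of the CC1 fragment in bacteria. The associated work concerns the requirement for dynactin in anchoring microtubules at centrosomes, suggesting that the purified fragment serves as a reagent for studying dynactin function, though the record does not detail specific downstream applications.
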