>Addgene plasmid #74170 | pVEX-CC1 | depositor partial sequence | sequence record 139220 | chicken p150Glued AA 217-548 (CC1)
TTTCCCTCTAGAAATAATTTTGTTTAACTTTAAGAAGGGAGATATACATATGGAGGAAGAAAATCTGCGT
TCCCAAGTCAGGGACCTGGAGGAAAAGCTGGAGACGCTGAAGATCAAGCGCAATGAAGACAAAGCCAAGC
TTAAGGAGCTGGAGAAGTACAAGATCCAGCTGGAGCAGGTGCAGGAGTGGAAGAGCAAGATGCAGGAGCA
GCAGGCAGACCTGCAGAGACGGTTAAAGGAGGCCAAGAAGGAAGCCAAAGATGCTCTGGAAGCCAAGGAG
CGCTACATGGAGGAGATGGCCGACACTGCCGACGCCATCGAGATGGCAACCCTGGACAAGGAGATGGCGG
AGGAGCGGGCGGAGTCCCTGCAGCAGGAGGTGGACTCCCTGAAGGAGAAGGTGGAGTACCTCACCATGGA
CCTGGAGATCCTGAAGCACGAGATCGAGGAGAAAGGCTCGGATGGAGCGGCATCCAGTTACCAGGTCAAG
CAGCTGGAGGAGCAAAATGCGAGGCTGAAGGAAGCTCTTGTGAGGATGAGGGACCTCTCCGCGTCCGAGA
AGCAGGAACACGTGAAGCTCCAGAAGCAAATGGAGAAGAAAAACACGGAGCTGGAATCGCTGCGGCAGCA
GAGGGAGAAACTGCAGGAGGAGGTGAAGCAGGCGGAGAAAACGGTCGATGAGCTGAAGGAGCAGGTGGAC
GCCGCTCTGGGTGCCGAAGAGATGGTGGAGACTCTGACAGAGAGAAACCTGGACCTGGAGGAGAAGGTCC
GGGAGCTGCGCGAGACCGTCGGGGACCTGGAAGCCATGAATGAGATGAACGATGAGCTGCAGGAGAACGC
CCGGGAGACGGAGCTGGAGCTGCGGGAGCAGCTGGACCTGGCGGCGGCGCGCGTGCGGGAGGCGGAGAAG
CGCGTGGAGGCCGCCCAGGAGACCGTGGCCGACTACCAGCAGACCATCAAGAAGTACCGCGAGCTGACGG
CGCATCTGCAGGACGTGAACCGGGAGCTCATGAGTCAGCAGGAGGCGTCTGCAGAGAAGCAGCAGCAGTA
A
