>Addgene plasmid #74170 | pVEX-CC1 | addgene partial sequence | sequence record 142070 | Amp-R 5'-ATAATACCGCGCCACATAGC-3'
CTCATCATTGGAAAACGTTCTTCGGGGCGAAAACTCTCAAGGATCTTACCGCTGTTGAGATCCAGTTCGA
TGTAACCCACTCGTGCACCCAACTGATCTTCAGCATCTTTTACTTTCACCAGCGTTTCTGGGTGAGCAAA
AACAGGAAGGCAAAATGCCGCAAAAAAGGGAATAAGGGCGACACGGAAATGTTGAATACTCATACTCTTC
CTTTTTCAATATTATTGAAGCATTTATCAGGGTTATTGTCTCATGAGCGGATACATATTTGAATGTATTT
AGAAAAATAAACAAATAGGGGTTCCGCGCACATTTCCCCGAAAAGTGCCACCTGACGTCTAAGAAACCAT
TATTATCATGACATTAACCTATAAAAATAGGCGTATCACGAGGCCCTTTCGTCTTCAAGAATTCTCATGT
TTGACAGCTTATCATCGATAAGCTTTAATGCGGTAGTTTATCACAGTTAAATTGCTAACGCAGTCAGGCA
CCGTGTATGAAATCTAACAATGCGCTCATCGTCATCCTCGGCACCGTCACCCTGGATGCTGTAGGCATAG
GCTTGGTTATGCCGGTACTGCCGGGCCTCTTGCGGGATATCGTCCATTCCGACAGCATCGCCAGTCACTA
TGGCGTGCTGCTAGCGCTATATGCGTTGATGCAATTTCTATGCGCACCCGTTCTCGGAGCACTGTCCGAC
CGCTTTGGCCGCCGCCCAGTCCTGCTCGCTTCGCTACTTGGAGCCACTATCGACTACGCGATCATGGCGA
CCACACCCGTCCTGTGGATATCCGGATATAGTTCCTCCTTTCAGCAA
