>Addgene plasmid #74170 | pVEX-CC1 | addgene partial sequence | sequence record 145596 | pBRforBam 5'-CTTGGAGCCACTATCGAC-3'
CCGTCCTGTGGATATCCGGATATAGTTCCTCCTTTCAGCAAAAAACCCCTCAAGACCCGTTTAGAGGCCC
CAAGGGGTTATGCTAGTTATTGCTCAGCGGTGGCAGCAGCCAACTCAGCTTCCTTTCGGGCTTTGTTAGC
AGCCGGATCCTTACTGCTGCTGCTTCTCTGCAGACGCCTCCTGCTGACTCATGAGCTCCCGGTTCACGTC
CTGCAGATGCGCCGTCAGCTCGCGGTACTTCTTGATGGTCTGCTGGTAGTCGGCCACGGTCTCCTGGGCG
GCCTCCACGCGCTTCTCCGCCTCCCGCACGCGCGCCGCCGCCAGGTCCAGCTGCTCCCGCAGCTCCAGCT
CCGTCTCCCGGGCGTTCTCCTGCAGCTCATCGTTCATCTCATTCATGGCTTCCAGGTCCCCGACGGTCTC
GCGCAGCTCCCGGACCTTCTCCTCCAGGTCCAGGTTTCTCTCTGTCAGAGTCTCCACCATCTCTTCGGCA
CCCAGAGCGGCGTCCACCTGCTCCTTCAGCTCATCGACCGTTTTCTCCGCCTGCTTCACCTCCTCCTGCA
GTTTCTCCCTCTGCTGCCGCAGCGATTCCAGCTCCGTGTTTTTCTTCTCCATTTGCTTCTGGAGCTTCAC
GTGTTCCTGCTTCTCGGACGCGGAGAGGTCCCTCATCCTCACAAGAGCTTCCTTCAGCCTCGCATTTTGC
TCCTCCAGCTGCTTGACCTGGTAACTGGATGCCGCTCCATCCGAGCCTTTCTCCTCGATCTCGTGCTTCA
GGATCTCCAGGTCCATGGTGAGGTACTCCACCTTCTCCTTCAGGGAGTCCACCTCCTGCTGCAGGGACTC
CGCCCGCTCCTCCGCCATCTCCTTGTCCAGGGTTGCCATCTCGATGGCGTCGGCAGTGTCGGCCATCTCC
TCCATGTAGCGCTCCTTGGCTTCCAGAGCATCTTTGGCTTCCTTCTTGGCCTCCTTTAACCGTCTCTGCA
GGTCTGCCTGCTGCTCCTGCATCTTGCTCTTCCACTCCTGCACCTGCTCCAGCTGGATCTTGTACT
