>Addgene plasmid #74170 | pVEX-CC1 | addgene partial sequence | sequence record 146445 | T7 5'-TAATACGACTCACTATAGGG-3'
CCTCTAGAAATAATTTTGTTTAACTTTAAGAAGGAGATATACATATGGAGGAAGAAAATCTGCGTTCCCA
AGTCAGGGACCTGGAGGAAAAGCTGGAGACGCTGAAGATCAAGCGCAATGAAGACAAAGCCAAGCTTAAG
GAGCTGGAGAAGTACAAGATCCAGCTGGAGCAGGTGCAGGAGTGGAAGAGCAAGATGCAGGAGCAGCAGG
CAGACCTGCAGAGACGGTTAAAGGAGGCCAAGAAGGAAGCCAAAGATGCTCTGGAAGCCAAGGAGCGCTA
CATGGAGGAGATGGCCGACACTGCCGACGCCATCGAGATGGCAACCCTGGACAAGGAGATGGCGGAGGAG
CGGGCGGAGTCCCTGCAGCAGGAGGTGGACTCCCTGAAGGAGAAGGTGGAGTACCTCACCATGGACCTGG
AGATCCTGAAGCACGAGATCGAGGAGAAAGGCTCGGATGGAGCGGCATCCAGTTACCAGGTCAAGCAGCT
GGAGGAGCAAAATGCGAGGCTGAAGGAAGCTCTTGTGAGGATGAGGGACCTCTCCGCGTCCGAGAAGCAG
GAACACGTGAAGCTCCAGAAGCAAATGGAGAAGAAAAACACGGAGCTGGAATCGCTGCGGCAGCAGAGGG
AGAAACTGCAGGAGGAGGTGAAGCAGGCGGAGAAAACGGTCGATGAGCTGAAGGAGCAGGTGGACGCCGC
TCTGGGTGCCGAAGAGATGGTGGAGACTCTGACAGAGAGAAACCTGGACCTGGAGGAGAAGGTCCGGGAG
CTGCGCGAGACCGTCGGGGACCTGGAAGCCATGAATGAGATGAACGATGAGCTGCAGGAGAACGCCCGGG
AGACGGAGCTGGAGCTGCGGGAGCAGCTGGACCTGGCGGCGGCGCGCGTGCGGGAGGCGGAGAAGCGCGT
GGAGGCCGCCCAGGAGACCGTGGCCGACTACCAGCAGACCATCAAGAAGTACCGCGAGCTGACGGCGCAT
CTGCAGGACGTGAACCGGGAGCTCATGAGTCAGCAGGAGGCGTCTGC
