>Addgene plasmid #74170 | pVEX-CC1 | addgene partial sequence | sequence record 146446 | Addgene assembled partial plasmid sequence
TTTCCCTCTAGAAATAATTTTGTTTAACTTTAAGAAGGGAGATATACATATGGAGGAAGAAAATCTGCGT
TCCCAAGTCAGGGACCTGGAGGAAAAGCTGGAGACGCTGAAGATCAAGCGCAATGAAGACAAAGCCAAGC
TTAAGGAGCTGGAGAAGTACAAGATCCAGCTGGAGCAGGTGCAGGAGTGGAAGAGCAAGATGCAGGAGCA
GCAGGCAGACCTGCAGAGACGGTTAAAGGAGGCCAAGAAGGAAGCCAAAGATGCTCTGGAAGCCAAGGAG
CGCTACATGGAGGAGATGGCCGACACTGCCGACGCCATCGAGATGGCAACCCTGGACAAGGAGATGGCGG
AGGAGCGGGCGGAGTCCCTGCAGCAGGAGGTGGACTCCCTGAAGGAGAAGGTGGAGTACCTCACCATGGA
CCTGGAGATCCTGAAGCACGAGATCGAGGAGAAAGGCTCGGATGGAGCGGCATCCAGTTACCAGGTCAAG
CAGCTGGAGGAGCAAAATGCGAGGCTGAAGGAAGCTCTTGTGAGGATGAGGGACCTCTCCGCGTCCGAGA
AGCAGGAACACGTGAAGCTCCAGAAGCAAATGGAGAAGAAAAACACGGAGCTGGAATCGCTGCGGCAGCA
GAGGGAGAAACTGCAGGAGGAGGTGAAGCAGGCGGAGAAAACGGTCGATGAGCTGAAGGAGCAGGTGGAC
GCCGCTCTGGGTGCCGAAGAGATGGTGGAGACTCTGACAGAGAGAAACCTGGACCTGGAGGAGAAGGTCC
GGGAGCTGCGCGAGACCGTCGGGGACCTGGAAGCCATGAATGAGATGAACGATGAGCTGCAGGAGAACGC
CCGGGAGACGGAGCTGGAGCTGCGGGAGCAGCTGGACCTGGCGGCGGCGCGCGTGCGGGAGGCGGAGAAG
CGCGTGGAGGCCGCCCAGGAGACCGTGGCCGACTACCAGCAGACCATCAAGAAGTACCGCGAGCTGACGG
CGCATCTGCAGGACGTGAACCGGGAGCTCATGAGTCAGCAGGAGGCGTCTGCAGAGAAGCAGCAGCAGTA
AGGATCCGGCTGCTAACAAAGCCCGAAAGGAAGCTGAGTTGGCTGCTGCCACCGCTGAGCAATAACTAGC
ATAACCCCTTGGGGCCTCTAAACGGGTCTTGAGGGGTTTTTTGCTGAAAGGAGGAACTATATCCGGATAT
CCACAGGACGGGTGTGGTCGCCATGATCGCGTAGTCGATAGTGGCTCCAAGTAGCGAAGCGAGCAGGACT
GGGCGGCGGCCAAAGCGGTCGGACAGTGCTCCGAGAACGGGTGCGCATAGAAATTGCATCAACGCATATA
GCGCTAGCAGCACGCCATAGTGACTGGCGATGCTGTCGGAATGGACGATATCCCGCAAGAGGCCCGGCAG
TACCGGCATAACCAAGCCTATGCCTACAGCATCCAGGGTGACGGTGCCGAGGATGACGATGAGCGCATTG
TTAGATTTCATACACGGTGCCTGACTGCGTTAGCAATTTAACTGTGATAAACTACCGCATTAAAGCTTAT
CGATGATAAGCTGTCAAACATGAGAATTCTTGAAGACGAAAGGGCCTCGTGATACGCCTATTTTTATAGG
TTAATGTCATGATAATAATGGTTTCTTAGACGTCAGGTGGCACTTTTCGGGGAAATGTGCGCGGAACCCC
TATTTGTTTATTTTTCTAAATACATTCAAATATGTATCCGCTCATGAGACAATAACCCTGATAAATGCTT
CAATAATATTGAAAAAGGAAGAGTATGAGTATTCAACATTTCCGTGTCGCCCTTATTCCCTTTTTTGCGG
CATTTTGCCTTCCTGTTTTTGCTCACCCAGAAACGCTGGTGAAAGTAAAAGATGCTGAAGATCAGTTGGG
TGCACGAGTGGGTTACATCGAACTGGATCTCAACAGCGGTAAGATCCTTGAGAGTTTTCGCCCCGAAGAA
CGTTTTCCAATGATGAG
